>Addgene plasmid #143896 | TFORF0994 | addgene full sequence | sequence record 404563 | Addgene NGS Result
TTAATGTAGTCTTATGCAATACTCTTGTAGTCTTGCAACATGGTAACGATGAGTTAGCAACATGCCTTAC
AAGGAGAGAAAAAGCACCGTGCATGCCGATTGGTGGAAGTAAGGTGGTACGATCGTGCCTTATTAGGAAG
GCAACAGACGGGTCTGACATGGATTGGACGAACCACTGAATTGCCGCATTGCAGAGATATTGTATTTAAG
TGCCTAGCTCGATACATAAACGGGTCTCTCTGGTTAGACCAGATCTGAGCCTGGGAGCTCTCTGGCTAAC
TAGGGAACCCACTGCTTAAGCCTCAATAAAGCTTGCCTTGAGTGCTTCAAGTAGTGTGTGCCCGTCTGTT
GTGTGACTCTGGTAACTAGAGATCCCTCAGACCCTTTTAGTCAGTGTGGAAAATCTCTAGCAGTGGCGCC
CGAACAGGGACTTGAAAGCGAAAGGGAAACCAGAGGAGCTCTCTCGACGCAGGACTCGGCTTGCTGAAGC
GCGCACGGCAAGAGGCGAGGGGCGGCGACTGGTGAGTACGCCAAAAATTTTGACTAGCGGAGGCTAGAAG
GAGAGAGATGGGTGCGAGAGCGTCAGTATTAAGCGGGGGAGAATTAGATCGCGATGGGAAAAAATTCGGT
TAAGGCCAGGGGGAAAGAAAAAATATAAATTAAAACATATAGTATGGGCAAGCAGGGAGCTAGAACGATT
CGCAGTTAATCCTGGCCTGTTAGAAACATCAGAAGGCTGTAGACAAATACTGGGACAGCTACAACCATCC
CTTCAGACAGGATCAGAAGAACTTAGATCATTATATAATACAGTAGCAACCCTCTATTGTGTGCATCAAA
GGATAGAGATAAAAGACACCAAGGAAGCTTTAGACAAGATAGAGGAAGAGCAAAACAAAAGTAAGACCAC
CGCACAGCAAGCGGCCGCTGATCTTCAGACCTGGAGGAGGAGATATGAGGGACAATTGGAGAAGTGAATT
ATATAAATATAAAGTAGTAAAAATTGAACCATTAGGAGTAGCACCCACCAAGGCAAAGAGAAGAGTGGTG
CAGAGAGAAAAAAGAGCAGTGGGAATAGGAGCTTTGTTCCTTGGGTTCTTGGGAGCAGCAGGAAGCACTA
TGGGCGCAGCGTCAATGACGCTGACGGTACAGGCCAGACAATTATTGTCTGGTATAGTGCAGCAGCAGAA
CAATTTGCTGAGGGCTATTGAGGCGCAACAGCATCTGTTGCAACTCACAGTCTGGGGCATCAAGCAGCTC
CAGGCAAGAATCCTGGCTGTGGAAAGATACCTAAAGGATCAACAGCTCCTGGGGATTTGGGGTTGCTCTG
GAAAACTCATTTGCACCACTGCTGTGCCTTGGAATGCTAGTTGGAGTAATAAATCTCTGGAACAGATTTG
GAATCACACGACCTGGATGGAGTGGGACAGAGAAATTAACAATTACACAAGCTTAATACACTCCTTAATT
GAAGAATCGCAAAACCAGCAAGAAAAGAATGAACAAGAATTATTGGAATTAGATAAATGGGCAAGTTTGT
GGAATTGGTTTAACATAACAAATTGGCTGTGGTATATAAAATTATTCATAATGATAGTAGGAGGCTTGGT
AGGTTTAAGAATAGTTTTTGCTGTACTTTCTATAGTGAATAGAGTTAGGCAGGGATATTCACCATTATCG
TTTCAGACCCACCTCCCAACCCCGAGGGGACCCATGCATTGCATCTCAATTAGTCAGCAACCAGGTGTGG
AAAGTCCCCAGGCTCCCCAGCAGGCAGAAGTATGCAAAGCATGCGTCTCAATTAGTCAGCAACCATAGTC
CCGCCCCTAACTCCGCCCATCCCGCCCCTAACTCCGCCCAGTTCCGCCCATTCTCCGCCCCATGGCTGAC
TAATTTTTTTTATTTATGCAGAGGCCGAGGCCGCCTCGGCCTCTGAGCTATTCCAGAAGTAGTGAGGAGG
CTTTTTTGGAGGCCTAGGCTTTTGCAAAAAGCTTTCTAGAGGTACCACCGGAGCTTACCATGACCGAGTA
CAAGCCCACGGTGCGCCTCGCCACCCGCGACGACGTCCCCAGGGCCGTACGCACCCTCGCCGCCGCGTTC
GCCGACTACCCCGCCACGCGCCACACCGTCGATCCGGACCGCCACATCGAGCGGGTCACCGAGCTGCAAG
AACTCTTCCTCACGCGCGTCGGGCTCGACATCGGCAAGGTGTGGGTCGCGGACGACGGCGCCGCCGTGGC
GGTCTGGACCACGCCGGAGAGCGTCGAAGCGGGGGCGGTGTTCGCCGAGATCGGCCCGCGCATGGCCGAG
TTGAGCGGTTCCCGGCTGGCCGCGCAGCAACAGATGGAAGGCCTCCTGGCGCCGCACCGGCCCAAGGAGC
CCGCGTGGTTCCTGGCCACCGTCGGCGTCTCGCCCGACCACCAGGGCAAGGGTCTGGGCAGCGCCGTCGT
GCTCCCCGGAGTGGAGGCGGCCGAGCGCGCCGGGGTGCCCGCCTTCCTGGAGACCTCCGCGCCCCGCAAC
CTCCCCTTCTACGAGCGGCTCGGCTTCACCGTCACCGCCGACGTCGAGGTGCCCGAAGGACCGCGCACCT
GGTGCATGACCCGCAAGCCCGGTGCCAGTTAACGAATTCTAGATCTTGAGACAAATGGCAGTATTCATCC
ACAATTTTAAAAGAAAAGGGGGGATTGGGGGGTACAGTGCAGGGGAAAGAATAGTAGACATAATAGCAAC
AGACATACAAACTAAAGAATTACAAAAACAAATTACAAAAATTCAAAATTTTCGGGTTTATTACAGGGAC
AGCAGAGATCCACTTTGGCGCCGGCTCGAGGCCTGCAGGTGCAAAGATGGATAAAGTTTTAAACAGAGAG
GAATCTTTGCAGCTAATGGACCTTCTAGGTCTTGAAAGGAGTGGGAATTGGCTCCGGTGCCCGTCAGTGG
GCAGAGCGCACATCGCCCACAGTCCCCGAGAAGTTGGGGGGAGGGGTCGGCAATTGAACCGGTGCCTAGA
GAAGGTGGCGCGGGGTAAACTGGGAAAGTGATGTCGTGTACTGGCTCCGCCTTTTTCCCGAGGGTGGGGG
AGAACCGTATATAAGTGCAGTAGTCGCCGTGAACGTTCTTTTTCGCAACGGGTTTGCCGCCAGAACACAG
GTAAGTGCCGTGTGTGGTTCCCGCGGGCCTGGCCTCTTTACGGGTTATGGCCCTTGCGTGCCTTGAATTA
CTTCCACCTGGCTGCAGTACGTGATTCTTGATCCCGAGCTTCGGGTTGGAAGTGGGTGGGAGAGTTCGAG
GCCTTGCGCTTAAGGAGCCCCTTCGCCTCGTGCTTGAGTTGAGGCCTGGCCTGGGCGCTGGGGCCGCCGC
GTGCGAATCTGGTGGCACCTTCGCGCCTGTCTCGCTGCTTTCGATAAGTCTCTAGCCATTTAAAATTTTT
GATGACCTGCTGCGACGCTTTTTTTCTGGCAAGATAGTCTTGTAAATGCGGGCCAAGATCTGCACACTGG
TATTTCGGTTTTTGGGGCCGCGGGCGGCGACGGGGCCCGTGCGTCCCAGCGCACATGTTCGGCGAGGCGG
GGCCTGCGAGCGCGGCCACCGAGAATCGGACGGGGGTAGTCTCAAGCTGGCCGGCCTGCTCTGGTGCCTG
GCCTCGCGCCGCCGTGTATCGCCCCGCCCTGGGCGGCAAGGCTGGCCCGGTCGGCACCAGTTGCGTGAGC
GGAAAGATGGCCGCTTCCCGGCCCTGCTGCAGGGAGCTCAAAATGGAGGACGCGGCGCTCGGGAGAGCGG
GCGGGTGAGTCACCCACACAAAGGAAAAGGGCCTTTCCGTCCTCAGCCGTCGCTTCATGTGACTCCACGG
AGTACCGGGCGCCGTCCAGGCACCTCGATTAGTTCTCGAGCTTTTGGAGTACGTCGTCTTTAGGTTGGGG
GGAGGGGTTTTATGCGATGGAGTTTCCCCACACTGAGTGGGTGGAGACTGAAGTTAGGCCAGCTTGGCAC
TTGATGTAATTCTCCTTGGAATTTGCCCTTTTTGAGTTTGGATCTTGGTTCATTCTCAAGCCTCAGACAG
TGGTTCAAAGTTTTTTTCTTCCATTTCAGGTGTCGTGAGGCTAGCACCGCCACCATGGCAGCGGCGGTGC
TGATGGACCGGGTTCAGAGTTGTGTGACCTTCGAGGATGTGTTCGTGTACTTCTCTCGGGAGGAGTGGGA
ACTCCTTGAGGAGGCACAGAGATTCCTGTACCGTGATGTGATGCTGGAGAACTTTGCACTTGTGGCTACA
CTAGGTTTTTGGTGTGAAGCAGAACATGAGGCACCTTCTGAGCAGAGCGTTTCTGTAGAAGGAGTGTCAC
AGGTCAGGACTGCTGAGTCAGGTCTTTTCCAGAAAGCACACCCATGTGAGATGTGTGACCCACTCTTGAA
AGACATTTTGCACCTGGCTGAACACCAGGGATCACACCTTACACAGAAACTGTGCACACGTGGGCTGTGT
AGGAGAAGATTCTCGTTCAGTGCAAACTTTTACCAGCACCAGAAGCAACATAATGGAGAGAATTGCTTCA
GAGGGGATGATGGAGGGGCCTCATTTGTGAAGAGCTGTACAGTCCACATGTTAGGGAGATCCTTTACGTG
CAGGGAGGAAGGGATGGACTTACCAGATAGCTCTGGCCTTTTCCAGCACCAGACCACTTACAATAGGGTG
AGTCCATGCAGAAGGACTGAATGCATGGAGTCTTTCCCACACAGCTCCAGTCTCAGGCAACACCAAGGAG
ACTATGATGGACAGATGCTTTTCAGTTGCGGTGATGAAGGGAAAGCCTTCCTGGACACCTTTACTCTTCT
TGACAGCCAGATGACTCATGCTGAGGTGAGACCCTTCAGATGCCTACCATGTGGAAATGTGTTCAAGGAG
AAATCAGCTCTTATTAATCACAGAAAAATCCACAGTGGAGAAATATCTCATGTGTGTAAGGAGTGTGGAA
AAGCCTTCATTCACTTGCACCACCTAAAAATGCACCAGAAATTTCACACTGGAAAAAGACACTATACATG
CAGTGAATGTGGGAAGGCCTTCAGCCGCAAGGACACACTTGTTCAGCATCAGAGAGTTCACACTGGAGAA
AGATCTTATGACTGCAGTGAATGTGGAAAAGCCTACAGCAGAAGCTCCCACCTTGTTCAGCACCAGAGAA
TTCACACAGGAGAAAGGCCTTATAAGTGCAACAAATGTGGGAAAGCCTTTAGCCGTAAAGACACACTTGT
TCAGCACCAGAGATTTCATACTGGAGAAAGGCCTTATGAGTGCAGTGAATGTGGAAAATTCTTTAGCCAA
AGCTCCCACCTTATTGAGCACTGGAGAATTCATACCGGGGCAAGGCCCTATGAATGCATAGAATGTGGAA
AATTCTTTAGCCATAACTCTAGCCTCATTAAACATCGGAGAGTCCACACAGGAGCAAGATCCTACGTGTG
CAGCAAATGTGGGAAGGCCTTTGGCTGCAAAGACACACTTGTTCAGCACCAGATAATTCACACTGGAGCA
AGGCCTTATGAGTGCAGTGAATGTGGGAAGGCCTTCAGCCGTAAAGACACACTTGTGCAACACCAAAAAA
TCCACACTGGAGAAAGGCCTTATGAGTGTGGTGAATGTGGTAAATTCTTCAGCCATAGCTCCAACCTTAT
TGTACACCAGAGAATTCACACTGGAGCAAAGCCTTATGAGTGCAATGAATGTGGGAAATGCTTTAGCCAC
AACTCCAGCCTCATTTTGCACCAGAGAGTTCACACAGGAGCAAGGCCTTATGTGTGCAGTGAATGTGGGA
AGGCTTACATTAGTAGCTCCCACCTTGTTCAACACAAGAAAGTTCACACTGGAGCAAGACCTTATGAGTG
CAGTGAATGTGGGAAATTCTTTAGCCGCAACTCTGGCCTCATTCTGCACCAGAGGGTTCACACTGGAGAA
AAGCCTTACGTATGCAGCGAATGTGGGAAAGCCTATAGCAGAAGCTCCCATCTTGTTCGTCACCAGAAAG
CTCACACTGGAGAAAGAGCTCACGAGTGCAACAGTTTTGGTGGCCCTTTAGCTGCATCTCTTAAACTTGT
TTAGTAATGAACTAGTCCGTAACTTGAAAGTATTTCGATTTCTTGGCTTTATATATCTTGTGGAAAGGAC
GAGCATTTGAAACTCCTCAGATGGTGACGCGTTAAGTCGACAATCAACCTCTGGATTACAAAATTTGTGA
AAGATTGACTGGTATTCTTAACTATGTTGCTCCTTTTACGCTATGTGGATACGCTGCTTTAATGCCTTTG
TATCATGCTATTGCTTCCCGTATGGCTTTCATTTTCTCCTCCTTGTATAAATCCTGGTTGCTGTCTCTTT
ATGAGGAGTTGTGGCCCGTTGTCAGGCAACGTGGCGTGGTGTGCACTGTGTTTGCTGACGCAACCCCCAC
TGGTTGGGGCATTGCCACCACCTGTCAGCTCCTTTCCGGGACTTTCGCTTTCCCCCTCCCTATTGCCACG
GCGGAACTCATCGCCGCCTGCCTTGCCCGCTGCTGGACAGGGGCTCGGCTGTTGGGCACTGACAATTCCG
TGGTGTTGTCGGGGAAATCATCGTCCTTTCCTTGGCTGCTCGCCTGTGTTGCCACCTGGATTCTGCGCGG
GACGTCCTTCTGCTACGTCCCTTCGGCCCTCAATCCAGCGGACCTTCCTTCCCGCGGCCTGCTGCCGGCT
CTGCGGCCTCTTCCGCGTCTTCGCCTTCGCCCTCAGACGAGTCGGATCTCCCTTTGGGCCGCCTCCCCGC
GTCGACTTTAAGACCAATGACTTACAAGGCAGCTGTAGATCTTAGCCACTTTTTAAAAGAAAAGGGGGGA
CTGGAAGGGCTAATTCACTCCCAACGAAGACAAGATCTGCTTTTTGCTTGTACTGGGTCTCTCTGGTTAG
ACCAGATCTGAGCCTGGGAGCTCTCTGGCTAACTAGGGAACCCACTGCTTAAGCCTCAATAAAGCTTGCC
TTGAGTGCTTCAAGTAGTGTGTGCCCGTCTGTTGTGTGACTCTGGTAACTAGAGATCCCTCAGACCCTTT
TAGTCAGTGTGGAAAATCTCTAGCAGTACGTATAGTAGTTCATGTCATCTTATTATTCAGTATTTATAAC
TTGCAAAGAAATGAATATCAGAGAGTGAGAGGAACTTGTTTATTGCAGCTTATAATGGTTACAAATAAAG
CAATAGCATCACAAATTTCACAAATAAAGCATTTTTTTCACTGCATTCTAGTTGTGGTTTGTCCAAACTC
ATCAATGTATCTTATCATGTCTGGCTCTAGCTATCCCGCCCCTAACTCCGCCCATCCCGCCCCTAACTCC
GCCCAGTTCCGCCCATTCTCCGCCCCATGGCTGACTAATTTTTTTTATTTATGCAGAGGCCGAGGCCGCC
TCGGCCTCTGAGCTATTCCAGAAGTAGTGAGGAGGCTTTTTTGGAGGCCTAGGGACGTACCCAATTCGCC
CTATAGTGAGTCGTATTACGCGCGCTCACTGGCCGTCGTTTTACAACGTCGTGACTGGGAAAACCCTGGC
GTTACCCAACTTAATCGCCTTGCAGCACATCCCCCTTTCGCCAGCTGGCGTAATAGCGAAGAGGCCCGCA
CCGATCGCCCTTCCCAACAGTTGCGCAGCCTGAATGGCGAATGGG
[124 nt withheld, positions 7676-7799]
C
[91 nt withheld, positions 7801-7891]
A
[49 nt withheld, positions 7893-7941]
CCTTTGACGTTGGAGTCCACGTTCTTT
[37 nt withheld, positions 7969-8005]
ACCCTATCTCGGTCTATTCTTTTGATTTATAAGGGATTTTGCCGATTTCGGCCTATTGGTTAAAAAATGA
GCTGATTTAACAAAAATTTAACGCGAATTTTAACAAAATATTAACGCTTACAATTTAGGTGGCACTTTTC
GGGGAAATGTGCGCGGAACCCCTATTTGTTTATTTTTCTAAATACATTCAAATATGTATCCGCTCATGAG
ACAATAACCCTGATAAATGCTTCAATAATATTGAAAAAGGAAGAGTATGAGTATTCAACATTTCCGTGTC
GCCCTTATTCCCTTTTTTGCGGCATTTTGCCTTCCTGTTTTTGCTCACCCAGAAACGCTGGTGAAAGTAA
AAGATGCTGAAGATCAGTTGGGTGCACGAGTGGGTTACATCGAACTGGATCTCAACAGCGGTAAGATCCT
TGAGAGTTTTCGCCCCGAAGAACGTTTTCCAATGATGAGCACTTTTAAAGTTCTGCTATGTGGCGCGGTA
TTATCCCGTATTGACGCCGGGCAAGAGCAACTCGGTCGCCGCATACACTATTCTCAGAATGACTTGGTTG
AGTACTCACCAGTCACAGAAAAGCATCTTACGGATGGCATGACAGTAAGAGAATTATGCAGTGCTGCCAT
AACCATGAGTGATAACACTGCGGCCAACTTACTTCTGACAACGATCGGAGGACCGAAGGAGCTAACCGCT
TTTTTGCACAACATGGGGGATCATGTAACTCGCCTTGATCGTTGGGAACCGGAGCTGAATGAAGCCATAC
CAAACGACGAGCGTGACACCACGATGCCTGTAGCAATGGCAACAACGTTGCGCAAACTATTAACTGGCGA
ACTACTTACTCTAGCTTCCCGGCAACAATTAATAGACTGGATGGAGGCGGATAAAGTTGCAGGACCACTT
CTGCGCTCGGCCCTTCCGGCTGGCTGGTTTATTGCTGATAAATCTGGAGCCGGTGAGCGTGGGTCTCGCG
GTATCATTGCAGCACTGGGGCCAGATGGTAAGCCCTCCCGTATCGTAGTTATCTACACGACGGGGAGTCA
GGCAACTATGGATGAACGAAATAGACAGATCGCTGAGATAGGTGCCTCACTGATTAAGCATTGGTAACTG
TCAGACCAAGTTTACTCATATATACTTTAGATTGATTTAAAACTTCATTTTTAATTTAAAAGGATCTAGG
TGAAGATCCTTTTTGATAATCTCATGACCAAAATCCCTTAACGTGAGTTTTCGTTCCACTGAGCGTCAGA
CCCCGTAGAAAAGATCAAAGGATCTTCTTGAGATCCTTTTTTTCTGCGCGTAATCTGCTGCTTGCAAACA
AAAAAACCACCGCTACCAGCGGTGGTTTGTTTGCCGGATCAAGAGCTACCAACTCTTTTTCCGAAGGTAA
CTGGCTTCAGCAGAGCGCAGATACCAAATACTGTTCTTCTAGTGTAGCCGTAGTTAGGCCACCACTTCAA
GAACTCTGTAGCACCGCCTACATACCTCGCTCTGCTAATCCTGTTACCAGTGGCTGCTGCCAGTGGCGAT
AAGTCGTGTCTTACCGGGTTGGACTCAAGACGATAGTTACCGGATAAGGCGCAGCGGTCGGGCTGAACGG
GGGGTTCGTGCACACAGCCCAGCTTGGAGCGAACGACCTACACCGAACTGAGATACCTACAGCGTGAGCT
ATGAGAAAGCGCCACGCTTCCCGAAGGGAGAAAGGCGGACAGGTATCCGGTAAGCGGCAGGGTCGGAACA
GGAGAGCGCACGAGGGAGCTTCCAGGGGGAAACGCCTGGTATCTTTATAGTCCTGTCGGGTTTCGCCACC
TCTGACTTGAGCGTCGATTTTTGTGATGCTCGTCAGGGGGGCGGAGCCTATGGAAAAACGCCAGCAACGC
GGCCTTTTTACGGTTCCTGGCCTTTTGCTGGCCTTTTGCTCACATGTTCTTTCCTGCGTTATCCCCTGAT
TCTGTGGATAACCGTATTACCGCCTTTGAGTGAGCTGATACCGCTCGCCGCAGCCGAACGACCGAGCGCA
GCGAGTCAGTGAGCGAGGAAGCGGAAGAGCGCCCAATACGCAAACCGCCTCTCCCCGCGCGTTGGCCGAT
TCATTAATGCAGCTGGCACGACAGGTTTCCCGACTGGAAAGCGGGCAGTGAGCGCAACGCAATTAATGTG
AGTTAGCTCACTCATTAGGCACCCCAGGCTTTACACTTTATGCTTCCGGCTCGTATGTTGTGTGGAATTG
TGAGCGGATAACAATTTCACACAGGAAACAGCTATGACCATGATTACGCCAAGCGCGCAATTAACCCTCA
CTAAAGGGAACAAAAGCTGGAGCTGCAAGC
Features (pLannotate 1.2.2; 31 found; start..end, strand, type, name):
      5..231     +  promoter       RSV promoter: Rous sarcoma virus enhancer/promoter
    232..412     +  LTR            5' LTR (truncated): truncated 5' long terminal repeat (LTR) from HIV-1
    459..584     +  misc_feature   HIV-1 Ψ: packaging signal of human immunodeficiency virus type 1
    568..931     +  CDS            HIV-1 gag (fragment): gag protein from human immunodeficiency virus 1; gag
   1077..1310    +  misc_feature   RRE: The Rev response element (RRE) of HIV-1 allows for Rev-dependent mRNA export from the nucleus to the cytoplasm.
   1687..1713    +  CDS            Rev (fragment): human immunodeficiency virus 1 (HIV-1) Rev protein; rev; enhances nuclear export of unspliced and incompletely spliced viral mRNAs
   1720..1743    +  promoter       SV40 promoter (fragment): SV40 early promoter
   1744..1815    +  promoter       SV40 promoter (fragment): SV40 enhancer and early promoter
   1839..1974    +  rep_origin     SV40 ori: SV40 origin of replication
   2020..2616    +  CDS            PuroR (fragment): puromycin N-acetyltransferase; pac from Streptomyces; confers resistance to puromycin
   2665..2782    +  misc_feature   cPPT/CTS: central polypurine tract and central termination sequence of HIV-1
   2847..2913    +  CDS            small t antigen (fragment): SV40 (simian virus 40) small t antigen
   2920..4098    +  promoter       EF-1α promoter: strong constitutive promoter for human elongation factor EF-1α
   4115..4963    +  CDS            ZNF304 (fragment): ZN304_HUMAN - Experimental evidence at protein level: Swiss-Prot protein existence level 1. Acts as transcriptional regulator and plays a role in gene silencing (PubMed:24623306, PubMed:26081979). Probably forms a corepressor complex required for activated KRAS-mediated promoter hypermethylation and transcriptional silencing of several tumor suppressor genes (TSGs) or other tumor-related genes in colorectal cancer (CRC) cells (PubMed:24623306). Also required to maintain a transcriptionally repressive state of genes in undifferentiated embryonic stem cells (ESCs) by inducing trimethylation of '
   6107..6160    +  promoter       U6 promoter (fragment): RNA polymerase III promoter for human U6 snRNA
   6202..6790    +  misc_feature   WPRE: woodchuck hepatitis virus posttranscriptional regulatory element
   6841..6860    +  misc_feature   cPPT/CTS (fragment): central polypurine tract and central termination sequence of HIV-1
   6862..7095    +  LTR            3' LTR (ΔU3): self-inactivating 3' long terminal repeat (LTR) from HIV-1
   7173..7294    +  polyA_signal   SV40 poly(A) signal: SV40 polyadenylation signal
   7334..7469    +  rep_origin     SV40 ori: SV40 origin of replication
   7490..7508    -  promoter       T7 promoter: promoter for bacteriophage T7 RNA polymerase
   7516..7671    +  CDS            lacZα (fragment): LacZα fragment of β-galactosidase; lacZ fragment
   7676..8104    +  rep_origin     f1 ori (sequence partly withheld): f1 bacteriophage origin of replication; arrow indicates direction of (+) strand synthesis
   8157..8261    +  promoter       AmpR promoter: bla
   8262..9122    +  CDS            AmpR: β-lactamase; bla; confers resistance to ampicillin, carbenicillin, and related antibiotics
   9293..9881    +  rep_origin     ori: high-copy-number ColE1/pMB1/pBR322/pUC origin of replication
  10064..10156   +  CDS            lacI (fragment): lac repressor; lacI; The lac repressor binds to the lac operator to inhibit transcription in E. coli. This inhibition can be relieved by adding lactose or isopropyl-β-D-thiogalactopyranoside (IPTG).
  10169..10190   +  protein_bind   CAP binding site: CAP binding activates transcription in the presence of cAMP. E. coli catabolite activator protein
  10205..10235   +  promoter       lac promoter: promoter for the E. coli lac operon
  10243..10259   +  protein_bind   lac operator: The lac repressor binds to the lac operator to inhibit transcription in E. coli. This inhibition can be relieved by adding lactose or isopropyl-β-D-thiogalactopyranoside (IPTG). lac repressor encoded by lacI
  10304..10322   +  promoter       T3 promoter: promoter for bacteriophage T3 RNA polymerase
