[The description below was written by a language model from this plasmid's Addgene catalogue record and pLannotate feature annotations shown in this document.]
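Description:
TFORF0994 is a lentiviral mammalian expression plasmid built on the pLX_TRC317 backbone and carrying the human zinc-finger transcription factor ZNF304 as its open reading frame. It belongs to a barcoded transcription factor ORF collection in which each clone carries a unique 24-bp barcode, so that the overexpressed factor can be identified by sequencing in pooled screens such as directed differentiation experiments. In bacteria it is maintained through a high-copy ColE1/pUC-type origin and selected with ampicillin via β-lactamase. An f1 origin and remnants of a lac/lacZα cloning region flanked by T7 and T3 promoters are also present in the backbone. The depositor notes that the plasmid can recombine, as is common for LTR-containing vectors, and that the ORF was made by gene synthesis.

The viral portion has a third-generation layout. An RSV promoter drives a truncated HIV-1 5' LTR, followed by the Ψ packaging signal with a partial gag sequence and the Rev response element. The cassette ends in a self-inactivating ΔU3 3' LTR with an SV40 polyadenylation signal downstream. Inside the transfer cassette, SV40 early promoter/origin sequences precede the puromycin N-acetyltransferase gene, allowing puromycin selection of transduced cells. A cPPT/CTS element follows, which aids nuclear import of the viral genome. The EF-1α promoter then drives constitutive ZNF304 expression, and a WPRE downstream enhances transcript stability and expression. The automated annotation recognises only the first part of ZNF304, although the recorded insert is about 2.1 kb and fills the gap before the WPRE. The barcode is not annotated as a feature, so its position is not stated in the record. A short U6 promoter fragment lies just upstream of the WPRE and appears to be a partial match only.
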