Addgene plasmid #143896: TFORF0994
Purpose: Lentiviral vector for overexpressing transcription factor ORFs with unique 24-bp barcodes. Barcodes facilitate identification of transcription factors in pooled screens.
Depositing lab: Feng Zhang. Depositing organization: Broad Institute. Publication: A transcription factor atlas of directed differentiation. Joung J, Ma S, Tay T, Geiger-Schuller KR, Kirchgatterer PC, Verdine VK, Guo B, Arias-Garcia MA, Allen WE, Singh A, Kuksenko O, Abudayyeh OO, Gootenberg JS, Fu Z, Macrae RK, Buenrostro JD, Regev A, Zhang F. Cell. 2023 Jan 5;186(1):209-229.e26. doi: 10.1016/j.cell.2022.11.026. PubMed 36608654.
Backbone
  Vector backbone: pLX_TRC317
  Backbone manufacturer: Broad Institute Genetic Perturbation Platform
  Backbone size w/o insert (bp): 8264
  Vector type: Mammalian Expression, Lentiviral
  Selectable markers: Puromycin
Growth in bacteria
  Bacterial resistance: Ampicillin, 100 μg/mL
  Growth temperature: 37°C
  Growth strain: NEB Stable
  Copy number: High Copy
Gene/Insert
  Gene/Insert name: ZNF304
  Species: H. sapiens (human)
  Insert size (bp): 2081
  Entrez Gene: ZNF304
  Promoter: EF1a
  Cloning method: Unknown
  Sequencing primers: 5′ GGGTGGAGACTGAAGTTAGGCCAG; 3′ CACATAGCGTAAAAGGAGCAACATAG
Terms and licenses: Academic/Nonprofit Terms; Industry Terms: Not Available to Industry
Depositor comments: NM_020657,ENST00000391705,ENST00000282286 . The transcription factor ORF portion of this plasmid was synthesized by Genewiz. Please test multiple small colonies in case of plasmid recombination. To make this collection available in a timely manner, a portion of this collection was not fully sequenced by Addgene. If an Addgene verified full plasmid sequence is not available, please contact us prior to placing an order to request the full sequence.
How to cite: TFORF0994 was a gift from Feng Zhang (Addgene plasmid # 143896 ; http://n2t.net/addgene:143896 ; RRID:Addgene_143896)
