>Addgene plasmid #143896 | TFORF0994 | depositor partial sequence | sequence record 283815 | Insert
ACCGCCACCATGGCAGCGGCGGTGCTGATGGACCGGGTTCAGAGTTGTGTGACCTTCGAGGATGTGTTCG
TGTACTTCTCTCGGGAGGAGTGGGAACTCCTTGAGGAGGCACAGAGATTCCTGTACCGTGATGTGATGCT
GGAGAACTTTGCACTTGTGGCTACACTAGGTTTTTGGTGTGAAGCAGAACATGAGGCACCTTCTGAGCAG
AGCGTTTCTGTAGAAGGAGTGTCACAGGTCAGGACTGCTGAGTCAGGTCTTTTCCAGAAAGCACACCCAT
GTGAGATGTGTGACCCACTCTTGAAAGACATTTTGCACCTGGCTGAACACCAGGGATCACACCTTACACA
GAAACTGTGCACACGTGGGCTGTGTAGGAGAAGATTCTCGTTCAGTGCAAACTTTTACCAGCACCAGAAG
CAACATAATGGAGAGAATTGCTTCAGAGGGGATGATGGAGGGGCCTCATTTGTGAAGAGCTGTACAGTCC
ACATGTTAGGGAGATCCTTTACGTGCAGGGAGGAAGGGATGGACTTACCAGATAGCTCTGGCCTTTTCCA
GCACCAGACCACTTACAATAGGGTGAGTCCATGCAGAAGGACTGAATGCATGGAGTCTTTCCCACACAGC
TCCAGTCTCAGGCAACACCAAGGAGACTATGATGGACAGATGCTTTTCAGTTGCGGTGATGAAGGGAAAG
CCTTCCTGGACACCTTTACTCTTCTTGACAGCCAGATGACTCATGCTGAGGTGAGACCCTTCAGATGCCT
ACCATGTGGAAATGTGTTCAAGGAGAAATCAGCTCTTATTAATCACAGAAAAATCCACAGTGGAGAAATA
TCTCATGTGTGTAAGGAGTGTGGAAAAGCCTTCATTCACTTGCACCACCTAAAAATGCACCAGAAATTTC
ACACTGGAAAAAGACACTATACATGCAGTGAATGTGGGAAGGCCTTCAGCCGCAAGGACACACTTGTTCA
GCATCAGAGAGTTCACACTGGAGAAAGATCTTATGACTGCAGTGAATGTGGAAAAGCCTACAGCAGAAGC
TCCCACCTTGTTCAGCACCAGAGAATTCACACAGGAGAAAGGCCTTATAAGTGCAACAAATGTGGGAAAG
CCTTTAGCCGTAAAGACACACTTGTTCAGCACCAGAGATTTCATACTGGAGAAAGGCCTTATGAGTGCAG
TGAATGTGGAAAATTCTTTAGCCAAAGCTCCCACCTTATTGAGCACTGGAGAATTCATACCGGGGCAAGG
CCCTATGAATGCATAGAATGTGGAAAATTCTTTAGCCATAACTCTAGCCTCATTAAACATCGGAGAGTCC
ACACAGGAGCAAGATCCTACGTGTGCAGCAAATGTGGGAAGGCCTTTGGCTGCAAAGACACACTTGTTCA
GCACCAGATAATTCACACTGGAGCAAGGCCTTATGAGTGCAGTGAATGTGGGAAGGCCTTCAGCCGTAAA
GACACACTTGTGCAACACCAAAAAATCCACACTGGAGAAAGGCCTTATGAGTGTGGTGAATGTGGTAAAT
TCTTCAGCCATAGCTCCAACCTTATTGTACACCAGAGAATTCACACTGGAGCAAAGCCTTATGAGTGCAA
TGAATGTGGGAAATGCTTTAGCCACAACTCCAGCCTCATTTTGCACCAGAGAGTTCACACAGGAGCAAGG
CCTTATGTGTGCAGTGAATGTGGGAAGGCTTACATTAGTAGCTCCCACCTTGTTCAACACAAGAAAGTTC
ACACTGGAGCAAGACCTTATGAGTGCAGTGAATGTGGGAAATTCTTTAGCCGCAACTCTGGCCTCATTCT
GCACCAGAGGGTTCACACTGGAGAAAAGCCTTACGTATGCAGCGAATGTGGGAAAGCCTATAGCAGAAGC
TCCCATCTTGTTCGTCACCAGAAAGCTCACACTGGAGAAAGAGCTCACGAGTGCAACAGTTTTGGTGGCC
CTTTAGCTGCATCTCTTAAACTTGTTTAGTAATGAACTAGTCCGTAACTTGAAAGTATTTCGATTTCTTG
GCTTTATATATCTTGTGGAAAGGACGAGCATTTGAAACTCCTCAGATGGTG
