>Addgene plasmid #143896 | TFORF0994 | depositor partial sequence | sequence record 283816 | Barcode
GCATTTGAAACTCCTCAGATGGTG
